>Addgene plasmid #232955 | pAG415Gal_FL Gcn4 | addgene full sequence | sequence record 465959 | Addgene NGS Result
ACGAAAGGGCCTCGTGATACGCCTATTTTTATAGGTTAATGTCATGATAATAATGGTTTCTTAGGACGGA
TCGCTTGCCTGTAACTTACACGCGCCTCGTATCTTTTAATGATGGAATAATTTGGGAATTTACTCTGTGT
TTATTTATTTTTATGTTTTGTATTTGGATTTTAGAAAGTAAATAAAGAAGGTAGAAGAGTTACGGAATGA
AGAAAAAAAAATAAACAAAGGTTTAAAAAATTTCAACAAAAAGCGTACTTTACATATATATTTATTAGAC
AAGAAAAGCAGATTAAATAGATATACATTCGATTAACGATAAGTAAAATGTAAAATCACAGGATTTTCGT
GTGTGGTCTTCTACACAGACAAGATGAAACAATTCGGCATTAATACCTGAGAGCAGGAAGAGCAAGATAA
AAGGTAGTATTTGTTGGCGATCCCCCTAGAGTCTTTTACATCTTCGGAAAACAAAAACTATTTTTTCTTT
AATTTCTTTTTTTACTTTCTATTTTTAATTTATATATTTATATTAAAAAATTTAAATTATAATTATTTTT
ATAGCACGTGATGAAAAGGACCCAGGTGGCACTTTTCGGGGAAATGTGCGCGGAACCCCTATTTGTTTAT
TTTTCTAAATACATTCAAATATGTATCCGCTCATGAGACAATAACCCTGATAAATGCTTCAATAATATTG
AAAAAGGAAGAGTATGAGTATTCAACATTTCCGTGTCGCCCTTATTCCCTTTTTTGCGGCATTTTGCCTT
CCTGTTTTTGCTCACCCAGAAACGCTGGTGAAAGTAAAAGATGCTGAAGATCAGTTGGGTGCACGAGTGG
GTTACATCGAACTGGATCTCAACAGCGGTAAGATCCTTGAGAGTTTTCGCCCCGAAGAACGTTTTCCAAT
GATGAGCACTTTTAAAGTTCTGCTATGTGGCGCGGTATTATCCCGTATTGACGCCGGGCAAGAGCAACTC
GGTCGCCGCATACACTATTCTCAGAATGACTTGGTTGAGTACTCACCAGTCACAGAAAAGCATCTTACGG
ATGGCATGACAGTAAGAGAATTATGCAGTGCTGCCATAACCATGAGTGATAACACTGCGGCCAACTTACT
TCTGACAACGATCGGAGGACCGAAGGAGCTAACCGCTTTTTTGCACAACATGGGGGATCATGTAACTCGC
CTTGATCGTTGGGAACCGGAGCTGAATGAAGCCATACCAAACGACGAGCGTGACACCACGATGCCTGTAG
CAATGGCAACAACGTTGCGCAAACTATTAACTGGCGAACTACTTACTCTAGCTTCCCGGCAACAATTAAT
AGACTGGATGGAGGCGGATAAAGTTGCAGGACCACTTCTGCGCTCGGCCCTTCCGGCTGGCTGGTTTATT
GCTGATAAATCTGGAGCCGGTGAGCGTGGGTCTCGCGGTATCATTGCAGCACTGGGGCCAGATGGTAAGC
CCTCCCGTATCGTAGTTATCTACACGACGGGGAGTCAGGCAACTATGGATGAACGAAATAGACAGATCGC
TGAGATAGGTGCCTCACTGATTAAGCATTGGTAACTGTCAGACCAAGTTTACTCATATATACTTTAGATT
GATTTAAAACTTCATTTTTAATTTAAAAGGATCTAGGTGAAGATCCTTTTTGATAATCTCATGACCAAAA
TCCCTTAACGTGAGTTTTCGTTCCACTGAGCGTCAGACCCCGTAGAAAAGATCAAAGGATCTTCTTGAGA
TCCTTTTTTTCTGCGCGTAATCTGCTGCTTGCAAACAAAAAAACCACCGCTACCAGCGGTGGTTTGTTTG
CCGGATCAAGAGCTACCAACTCTTTTTCCGAAGGTAACTGGCTTCAGCAGAGCGCAGATACCAAATACTG
TTCTTCTAGTGTAGCCGTAGTTAGGCCACCACTTCAAGAACTCTGTAGCACCGCCTACATACCTCGCTCT
GCTAATCCTGTTACCAGTGGCTGCTGCCAGTGGCGATAAGTCGTGTCTTACCGGGTTGGACTCAAGACGA
TAGTTACCGGATAAGGCGCAGCGGTCGGGCTGAACGGGGGGTTCGTGCACACAGCCCAGCTTGGAGCGAA
CGACCTACACCGAACTGAGATACCTACAGCGTGAGCTATGAGAAAGCGCCACGCTTCCCGAAGGGAGAAA
GGCGGACAGGTATCCGGTAAGCGGCAGGGTCGGAACAGGAGAGCGCACGAGGGAGCTTCCAGGGGGAAAC
GCCTGGTATCTTTATAGTCCTGTCGGGTTTCGCCACCTCTGACTTGAGCGTCGATTTTTGTGATGCTCGT
CAGGGGGGCGGAGCCTATGGAAAAACGCCAGCAACGCGGCCTTTTTACGGTTCCTGGCCTTTTGCTGGCC
TTTTGCTCACATGTTCTTTCCTGCGTTATCCCCTGATTCTGTGGATAACCGTATTACCGCCTTTGAGTGA
GCTGATACCGCTCGCCGCAGCCGAACGACCGAGCGCAGCGAGTCAGTGAGCGAGGAAGCGGAAGAGCGCC
CAATACGCAAACCGCCTCTCCCCGCGCGTTGGCCGATTCATTAATGCAGCTGGCACGACAGGTTTCCCGA
CTGGAAAGCGGGCAGTGAGCGCAACGCAATTAATGTGAGTTAGCTCACTCATTAGGCACCCCAGGCTTTA
CACTTTATGCTTCCGGCTCGTATGTTGTGTGGAATTGTGAGCGGATAACAATTTCACACAGGAAACAGCT
ATGACCATGATTACGCCAAGCGCGCAATTAACCCTCACTAAAGGGAACAAAAGCTGGAGCTCTAGTACGG
ATTAGAAGCCGCCGAGCGGGTGACAGCCCTCCGAAGGAAGACTCTCCTCCGTGCGTCCTCGTCTTCACCG
GTCGCGTTCCTGAAACGCAGATGTGCCTCGCGCCGCACTGCTCCGAACAATAAAGATTCTACAATACTAG
CTTTTATGGTTATGAAGAGGAAAAATTGGCAGTAACCTGGCCCCACAAACCTTCAAATGAACGAATCAAA
TTAACAACCATAGGATGATAATGCGATTAGTTTTTTAGCCTTATTTCTGGGGTAATTAATCAGCGAAGCG
ATGATTTTTGATCTATTAACAGATATATAAATGCAAAAACTGCATAACCACTTTAACTAATACTTTCAAC
ATTTTCGGTTTGTATTACTTCTTATTCAAATGTAATAAAAGTATCAACAAAAAATTGTTAATATACCTCT
ATACTTTAACGTCAAGGAGAAAAAACCCCGGATTCTAGAACTAGTGGATCCCCCATCACAAGTTTGTACA
AAAAAGCAGGCTTCGAGAACCTGTATTTTCAGGGTAGCATGAGCGAATATCAGCCGAGCCTGTTTGCACT
GAATCCGATGGGTTTTAGTCCGCTGGATGGTAGCAAAAGCACCAATGAAAATGTTAGCGCAAGCACCAGC
ACCGCAAAACCGATGGTTGGTCAGCTGATTTTTGACAAATTCATCAAAACCGAAGAGGATCCGATCATCA
AACAGGATACCCCGAGCAATCTGGATTTTGATTTTGCACTGCCGCAGACCGCAACCGCACCGGATGCAAA
AACCGTTCTGCCGATTCCGGAACTGGATGATGCAGTTGTTGAAAGCTTTTTTAGCAGCAGCACCGATAGC
ACCCCGATGTTTGAATATGAAAATCTGGAAGATAACAGCAAAGAATGGACCAGCCTGTTCGATAATGATA
TTCCGGTTACCACCGATGATGTTAGCCTGGCAGATAAAGCAATTGAAAGCACCGAAGAAGTGAGCCTGGT
TCCGAGTAACCTGGAAGTTAGCACCACCAGTTTTCTGCCGACACCGGTGCTGGAAGATGCAAAACTGACC
CAGACACGTAAAGTGAAAAAACCGAATAGCGTGGTGAAAAAAAGCCATCATGTTGGCAAAGATGATGAAA
GCCGTCTGGATCATCTGGGTGTTGTTGCATATAATCGTAAACAGCGTAGCATTCCGCTGAGCCCGATTGT
TCCGGAAAGCAGCGATCCGGCAGCACTGAAACGTGCCCGTAATACCGAAGCAGCACGTCGTAGCCGTGCA
CGTAAACTGCAGCGTATGAAACAGTTAGAAGATAAGGTTGAAGAACTGCTGTGCAAAAACTATCACCTGG
AAAATGAAGTTGCCCGTCTGAAAAAACTGGTTGGCGAACGTTAAGACCCAGCTTTCTTGTACAAAGTGGT
GATGGGCTGCAGGAATTCGATATCAAGCTCGAGTCATGTAATTAGTTATGTCACGCTTACATTCACGCCC
TCCCCCCACATCCGCTCTAACCGAAAAGGAAGGAGTTAGACAACCTGAAGTCTAGGTCCCTATTTATTTT
TTTATAGTTATGTTAGTATTAAGAACGTTATTTATATTTCAAATTTTTCTTTTTTTTCTGTACAGACGCG
TGTACGCATGTAACATTATACTGAAAACCTTGCTTGAGAAGGTTTTGGGACGCTCGAAGGCTTTAATTTG
CGGCCGGTACCCAATTCGCCCTATAGTGAGTCGTATTACGCGCGCTCACTGGCCGTCGTTTTACAACGTC
GTGACTGGGAAAACCCTGGCGTTACCCAACTTAATCGCCTTGCAGCACATCCCCCTTTCGCCAGCTGGCG
TAATAGCGAAGAGGCCCGCACCGATCGCCCTTCCCAACAGTTGCGCAGCCTGAATGGCGAATGG
[124 nt withheld, positions 4685-4808]
C
[91 nt withheld, positions 4810-4900]
A
[49 nt withheld, positions 4902-4950]
CCTTTGACGTTGGAGTCCACGTTCTTT
[37 nt withheld, positions 4978-5014]
ACCCTATCTCGGTCTATTCTTTTGATTTATAAGGGATTTTGCCGATTTCGGCCTATTGGTTAAAAAATGA
GCTGATTTAACAAAAATTTAACGCGAATTTTAACAAAATATTAACGCTTACAATTTCCTGATGCGGTATT
TTCTCCTTACGCATCTGTGCGGTATTTCACACCGCATATCGACCGGTCGAGGAGAACTTCTAGTATATCT
ACATACCTAATATTATTGCCTTATTAAAAATGGAATCCCAACAATTACATCAAAATCCACATTCTCTTCA
AAATCAATTGTCCTGTACTTCCTTGTTCATGTGTGTTCAAAAACGTTATATTTATAGGATAATTATACTC
TATTTCTCAACAAGTAATTGGTTGTTTGGCCGAGCGGTCTAAGGCGCCTGATTCAAGAAATATCTTGACC
GCAGTTAACTGTGGGAATACTCAGGTATCGTAAGATGCAAGAGTTCGAATCTCTTAGCAACCATTATTTT
TTTCCTCAACATAACGAGAACACACAGGGGCGCTATCGCACAGAATCAAATTCGATGACTGGAAATTTTT
TGTTAATTTCAGAGGTCGCCTGACGCATATACCTTTTTCAACTGAAAAATTGGGAGAAAAAGGAAAGGTG
AGAGCGCCGGAACCGGCTTTTCATATAGAATAGAGAAGCGTTCATGACTAAATGCTTGCATCACAATACT
TGAAGTTGACAATATTATTTAAGGACCTATTGTTTTTTCCAATAGGTGGTTAGCAATCGTCTTACTTTCT
AACTTTTCTTACCTTTTACATTTCAGCAATATATATATATATATTTCAAGGATATACCATTCTAATGTCT
GCCCCTAAGAAGATCGTCGTTTTGCCAGGTGACCACGTTGGTCAAGAAATCACAGCCGAAGCCATTAAGG
TTCTTAAAGCTATTTCTGATGTTCGTTCCAATGTCAAGTTCGATTTCGAAAATCATTTAATTGGTGGTGC
TGCTATCGATGCTACAGGTGTTCCACTTCCAGATGAGGCGCTGGAAGCCTCCAAGAAGGCTGATGCCGTT
TTGTTAGGTGCTGTGGGTGGTCCTAAATGGGGTACCGGTAGTGTTAGACCTGAACAAGGTTTACTAAAAA
TCCGTAAAGAACTTCAATTGTACGCCAACTTAAGACCATGTAACTTTGCATCCGACTCTCTTTTAGACTT
ATCTCCAATCAAGCCACAATTTGCTAAAGGTACTGACTTCGTTGTTGTCAGAGAATTAGTGGGAGGTATT
TACTTTGGTAAGAGAAAGGAAGACGATGGTGATGGTGTCGCTTGGGATAGTGAACAATACACCGTTCCAG
AAGTGCAAAGAATCACAAGAATGGCCGCTTTCATGGCCCTACAACATGAGCCACCATTGCCTATTTGGTC
CTTGGATAAAGCTAATGTTTTGGCCTCTTCAAGATTATGGAGAAAAACTGTGGAGGAAACCATCAAGAAC
GAATTCCCTACATTGAAGGTTCAACATCAATTGATTGATTCTGCCGCCATGATCCTAGTTAAGAACCCAA
CCCACCTAAATGGTATTATAATCACCAGCAACATGTTTGGTGATATCATCTCCGATGAAGCCTCCGTTAT
CCCAGGTTCCTTGGGTTTGTTGCCATCTGCGTCCTTGGCCTCTTTGCCAGACAAGAACACCGCATTTGGT
TTGTACGAACCATGCCACGGTTCTGCTCCAGATTTGCCAAAGAATAAGGTCAACCCTATCGCCACTATCT
TGTCTGCTGCAATGATGTTGAAATTGTCATTGAACTTGCCTGAAGAAGGTAAGGCCATTGAAGATGCAGT
TAAAAAGGTTTTGGATGCAGGTATCAGAACTGGTGATTTAGGTGGTTCCAACAGTACCACCGAAGTCGGT
GATGCTGTCGCCGAAGAAGTTAAGAAAATCCTTGCTTAAAAAGATTCTCTTTTTTTATGATATTTGTACA
TAAACTTTATAAATGAAATTCATAATAGAAACGACACGAAATTACAAAATGGAATATGTTCATAGGGTAG
ACGAAACTATATACGCAATCTACATACATTTATCAAGAAGGAGAAAAAGGAGGATGTAAAGGAATACAGG
TAAGCAAATTGATACTAATGGCTCAACGTGATAAGGAAAAAGAATTGCACTTTAACATTAATATTGACAA
GGAGGAGGGCACCACACAAAAAGTTAGGTGTAACAGAAAATCATGAAACTATGATTCCTAATTTATATAT
TGGAGGATTTTCTCTAAAAAAAAAAAAATACAACAAATAAAAAACACTCAATGACCTGACCATTTGATGG
AGTTTAAGTCAATACCTTCTTGAACCATTTCCCATAATGGTGAAAGTTCCCTCAAGAATTTTACTCTGTC
AGAAACGGCCTTAACGACGTAGTCGATATGGTGCACTCTCAGTACAATCTGCTCTGATGCCGCATAGTTA
AGCCAGCCCCGACACCCGCCAACACCCGCTGACGCGCCCTGACGGGCTTGTCTGCTCCCGGCATCCGCTT
ACAGACAAGCTGTGACCGTCTCCGGGAGCTGCATGTGTCAGAGGTTTTCACCGTCATCACCGAAACGCGC
GAG
Features (pLannotate 1.2.2; 27 found; start..end, strand, type, name):
     69..572     -  misc_feature   CEN/ARS: S. cerevisiae CEN6 centromere fused to an autonomously replicating sequence
    609..713     +  promoter       AmpR promoter: bla
    714..1574    +  CDS            AmpR: β-lactamase; bla; confers resistance to ampicillin, carbenicillin, and related antibiotics
   1745..2333    +  rep_origin     ori: high-copy-number ColE1/pMB1/pBR322/pUC origin of replication
   2516..2608    +  CDS            lacI (fragment): lac repressor; lacI; The lac repressor binds to the lac operator to inhibit transcription in E. coli. This inhibition can be relieved by adding lactose or isopropyl-β-D-thiogalactopyranoside (IPTG).
   2621..2642    +  protein_bind   CAP binding site: CAP binding activates transcription in the presence of cAMP. E. coli catabolite activator protein
   2657..2687    +  promoter       lac promoter: promoter for the E. coli lac operon
   2695..2711    +  protein_bind   lac operator: The lac repressor binds to the lac operator to inhibit transcription in E. coli. This inhibition can be relieved by adding lactose or isopropyl-β-D-thiogalactopyranoside (IPTG). lac repressor encoded by lacI
   2756..2774    +  promoter       T3 promoter: promoter for bacteriophage T3 RNA polymerase
   2798..3239    +  promoter       GAL1 promoter: S. cerevisiae GAL1; inducible promoter, regulated by Gal4
   3254..3274    +  misc_feature   MCS (fragment): pBluescript multiple cloning site
   3278..3302    +  protein_bind   attB1: mutant version of attB; recombination site for the Gateway® BP reaction BP Clonase™
   3308..3324    +  CDS            TEV site (fragment): tobacco etch virus (TEV) protease recognition and cleavage site
   3329..4171    +  CDS            GCN4: GCN4_YEAST - Also known as AAS101 From Saccharomyces cerevisiae (strain ATCC 204508 / S288c) (Baker's yeast).
   4176..4200    -  protein_bind   attB2: mutant version of attB; recombination site for the Gateway® BP reaction BP Clonase™
   4204..4229    +  misc_feature   MCS (fragment): pBluescript multiple cloning site
   4234..4481    +  terminator     CYC1 terminator: S. cerevisiae CYC1; transcription terminator for CYC1
   4500..4518    -  promoter       T7 promoter: promoter for bacteriophage T7 RNA polymerase
   4526..4681    +  CDS            lacZα (fragment): LacZα fragment of β-galactosidase; lacZ fragment
   4685..5113    +  rep_origin     f1 ori (sequence partly withheld): f1 bacteriophage origin of replication; arrow indicates direction of (+) strand synthesis
   5141..5193    -  misc_feature   bom (fragment): basis of mobility region from pBR322
   5224..5301    +  CDS            YO192_YEAST (fragment): Experimental evidence at protein level: Swiss-Prot protein existence level 1. From Saccharomyces cerevisiae (strain ATCC 204508 / S288c) (Baker's yeast).
   5441..5848    +  promoter       LEU2 promoter: S. cerevisiae LEU2
   5849..6943    +  CDS            LEU2: 3-isopropylmalate dehydrogenase, required for leucine biosynthesis; S. cerevisiae LEU2; yeast auxotrophic marker
   7305..7421    -  CDS            NFS1 (fragment): NFS1_YEAST - Also known as SPL1 From Saccharomyces cerevisiae (strain ATCC 204508 / S288c) (Baker's yeast).
   7420..7470    -  misc_feature   bom (fragment): basis of mobility region from pBR322
   7572..7607    -  CDS            rop (fragment): Rop protein, which maintains plasmids at low copy number; rop
