[The description below was written by a language model from this plasmid's Addgene catalogue record and pLannotate feature annotations shown in this document.]
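Description:
pAG415Gal_FL Gcn4 is a yeast expression plasmid of about 7.6 kb, built by Gateway recombination into the pAG415Gal-ccdB destination vector. It is a low-copy centromeric shuttle vector. In Saccharomyces cerevisiae it is maintained through a CEN6/ARS element and selected by complementation of leucine auxotrophy, using the LEU2 gene under its own promoter. In E. coli it replicates to high copy from a ColE1/pUC-type origin and is selected with ampicillin through the bla gene. The backbone also carries pBluescript-derived remnants, including an f1 origin, lac promoter/operator and lacZα fragments, and T3 and T7 phage promoters flanking the expression cassette. Several short annotated fragments (lacI, rop, bom, NFS1 and another yeast ORF) appear to be backbone or LEU2-flanking sequence rather than functional parts.

The payload is the full-length coding sequence of the S. cerevisiae transcription factor Gcn4. It sits between attB1 and attB2, the sites left behind when the insert replaced the ccdB counter-selection cassette. Transcription is driven by the GAL1 promoter, which is regulated by Gal4 and so is induced by galactose, and it is terminated by the CYC1 terminator. A TEV protease recognition site lies immediately upstream of Gcn4, at its N terminus; the feature table annotates it only as a partial match and shows no affinity or epitope tag ahead of it. The stated purpose is galactose-induced expression of full-length Gcn4 in yeast. The associated work examines the roles of condensates and soluble complexes in transcription factor function.
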