Addgene plasmid #232955: pAG415Gal_FL Gcn4
Purpose: Galactose iduced expression of full-length Gcn4 in yeast
Depositing lab: Aseem Ansari & Tanja Mittag. Depositing organization: St. Jude Children's Research Hospital. Publication: Reconciling competing models on the roles of condensates and soluble complexes in transcription factor function. Bremer A, Lang WH, Kempen RP, Sweta K, Taylor AB, Borgia MB, Ansari AZ, Mittag T. bioRxiv [Preprint]. 2024 Nov 22:2024.11.21.624739. doi: 10.1101/2024.11.21.624739. PubMed 39605529.
Backbone
  Vector backbone: pAG415Gal-ccdB
  Backbone manufacturer: Susan Lindquist (Addgene #14145)
  Vector type: Yeast Expression
  Selectable markers: LEU2
Growth in bacteria
  Bacterial resistance: Ampicillin, 100 μg/mL
  Growth temperature: 37°C
  Growth strain: DH5alpha
  Copy number: High Copy
Gene/Insert
  Gene/Insert name: Gcn4
  Species: S. cerevisiae (budding yeast)
  Promoter: Gal1
  Tag / fusion protein: TEV cleavage site (N terminal on insert)
  Cloning method: Gateway Cloning
Terms and licenses: Academic/Nonprofit Terms; Industry Terms: Not Available to Industry
Depositor comments: Please visit https://doi.org/10.1101/2024.11.21.624739 for bioRxiv preprint.
How to cite: pAG415Gal_FL Gcn4 was a gift from Aseem Ansari & Tanja Mittag (Addgene plasmid # 232955 ; http://n2t.net/addgene:232955 ; RRID:Addgene_232955)
